>Addgene plasmid #142324 | TFORF2557 | addgene full sequence | sequence record 395792 | Addgene NGS Result
TTAATGTAGTCTTATGCAATACTCTTGTAGTCTTGCAACATGGTAACGATGAGTTAGCAACATGCCTTAC
AAGGAGAGAAAAAGCACCGTGCATGCCGATTGGTGGAAGTAAGGTGGTACGATCGTGCCTTATTAGGAAG
GCAACAGACGGGTCTGACATGGATTGGACGAACCACTGAATTGCCGCATTGCAGAGATATTGTATTTAAG
TGCCTAGCTCGATACATAAACGGGTCTCTCTGGTTAGACCAGATCTGAGCCTGGGAGCTCTCTGGCTAAC
TAGGGAACCCACTGCTTAAGCCTCAATAAAGCTTGCCTTGAGTGCTTCAAGTAGTGTGTGCCCGTCTGTT
GTGTGACTCTGGTAACTAGAGATCCCTCAGACCCTTTTAGTCAGTGTGGAAAATCTCTAGCAGTGGCGCC
CGAACAGGGACTTGAAAGCGAAAGGGAAACCAGAGGAGCTCTCTCGACGCAGGACTCGGCTTGCTGAAGC
GCGCACGGCAAGAGGCGAGGGGCGGCGACTGGTGAGTACGCCAAAAATTTTGACTAGCGGAGGCTAGAAG
GAGAGAGATGGGTGCGAGAGCGTCAGTATTAAGCGGGGGAGAATTAGATCGCGATGGGAAAAAATTCGGT
TAAGGCCAGGGGGAAAGAAAAAATATAAATTAAAACATATAGTATGGGCAAGCAGGGAGCTAGAACGATT
CGCAGTTAATCCTGGCCTGTTAGAAACATCAGAAGGCTGTAGACAAATACTGGGACAGCTACAACCATCC
CTTCAGACAGGATCAGAAGAACTTAGATCATTATATAATACAGTAGCAACCCTCTATTGTGTGCATCAAA
GGATAGAGATAAAAGACACCAAGGAAGCTTTAGACAAGATAGAGGAAGAGCAAAACAAAAGTAAGACCAC
CGCACAGCAAGCGGCCGCTGATCTTCAGACCTGGAGGAGGAGATATGAGGGACAATTGGAGAAGTGAATT
ATATAAATATAAAGTAGTAAAAATTGAACCATTAGGAGTAGCACCCACCAAGGCAAAGAGAAGAGTGGTG
CAGAGAGAAAAAAGAGCAGTGGGAATAGGAGCTTTGTTCCTTGGGTTCTTGGGAGCAGCAGGAAGCACTA
TGGGCGCAGCGTCAATGACGCTGACGGTACAGGCCAGACAATTATTGTCTGGTATAGTGCAGCAGCAGAA
CAATTTGCTGAGGGCTATTGAGGCGCAACAGCATCTGTTGCAACTCACAGTCTGGGGCATCAAGCAGCTC
CAGGCAAGAATCCTGGCTGTGGAAAGATACCTAAAGGATCAACAGCTCCTGGGGATTTGGGGTTGCTCTG
GAAAACTCATTTGCACCACTGCTGTGCCTTGGAATGCTAGTTGGAGTAATAAATCTCTGGAACAGATTTG
GAATCACACGACCTGGATGGAGTGGGACAGAGAAATTAACAATTACACAAGCTTAATACACTCCTTAATT
GAAGAATCGCAAAACCAGCAAGAAAAGAATGAACAAGAATTATTGGAATTAGATAAATGGGCAAGTTTGT
GGAATTGGTTTAACATAACAAATTGGCTGTGGTATATAAAATTATTCATAATGATAGTAGGAGGCTTGGT
AGGTTTAAGAATAGTTTTTGCTGTACTTTCTATAGTGAATAGAGTTAGGCAGGGATATTCACCATTATCG
TTTCAGACCCACCTCCCAACCCCGAGGGGACCCATGCATTGCATCTCAATTAGTCAGCAACCAGGTGTGG
AAAGTCCCCAGGCTCCCCAGCAGGCAGAAGTATGCAAAGCATGCGTCTCAATTAGTCAGCAACCATAGTC
CCGCCCCTAACTCCGCCCATCCCGCCCCTAACTCCGCCCAGTTCCGCCCATTCTCCGCCCCATGGCTGAC
TAATTTTTTTTATTTATGCAGAGGCCGAGGCCGCCTCGGCCTCTGAGCTATTCCAGAAGTAGTGAGGAGG
CTTTTTTGGAGGCCTAGGCTTTTGCAAAAAGCTTTCTAGAGGTACCACCGGAGCTTACCATGACCGAGTA
CAAGCCCACGGTGCGCCTCGCCACCCGCGACGACGTCCCCAGGGCCGTACGCACCCTCGCCGCCGCGTTC
GCCGACTACCCCGCCACGCGCCACACCGTCGATCCGGACCGCCACATCGAGCGGGTCACCGAGCTGCAAG
AACTCTTCCTCACGCGCGTCGGGCTCGACATCGGCAAGGTGTGGGTCGCGGACGACGGCGCCGCCGTGGC
GGTCTGGACCACGCCGGAGAGCGTCGAAGCGGGGGCGGTGTTCGCCGAGATCGGCCCGCGCATGGCCGAG
TTGAGCGGTTCCCGGCTGGCCGCGCAGCAACAGATGGAAGGCCTCCTGGCGCCGCACCGGCCCAAGGAGC
CCGCGTGGTTCCTGGCCACCGTCGGCGTCTCGCCCGACCACCAGGGCAAGGGTCTGGGCAGCGCCGTCGT
GCTCCCCGGAGTGGAGGCGGCCGAGCGCGCCGGGGTGCCCGCCTTCCTGGAGACCTCCGCGCCCCGCAAC
CTCCCCTTCTACGAGCGGCTCGGCTTCACCGTCACCGCCGACGTCGAGGTGCCCGAAGGACCGCGCACCT
GGTGCATGACCCGCAAGCCCGGTGCCAGTTAACGAATTCTAGATCTTGAGACAAATGGCAGTATTCATCC
ACAATTTTAAAAGAAAAGGGGGGATTGGGGGGTACAGTGCAGGGGAAAGAATAGTAGACATAATAGCAAC
AGACATACAAACTAAAGAATTACAAAAACAAATTACAAAAATTCAAAATTTTCGGGTTTATTACAGGGAC
AGCAGAGATCCACTTTGGCGCCGGCTCGAGGCCTGCAGGTGCAAAGATGGATAAAGTTTTAAACAGAGAG
GAATCTTTGCAGCTAATGGACCTTCTAGGTCTTGAAAGGAGTGGGAATTGGCTCCGGTGCCCGTCAGTGG
GCAGAGCGCACATCGCCCACAGTCCCCGAGAAGTTGGGGGGAGGGGTCGGCAATTGAACCGGTGCCTAGA
GAAGGTGGCGCGGGGTAAACTGGGAAAGTGATGTCGTGTACTGGCTCCGCCTTTTTCCCGAGGGTGGGGG
AGAACCGTATATAAGTGCAGTAGTCGCCGTGAACGTTCTTTTTCGCAACGGGTTTGCCGCCAGAACACAG
GTAAGTGCCGTGTGTGGTTCCCGCGGGCCTGGCCTCTTTACGGGTTATGGCCCTTGCGTGCCTTGAATTA
CTTCCACCTGGCTGCAGTACGTGATTCTTGATCCCGAGCTTCGGGTTGGAAGTGGGTGGGAGAGTTCGAG
GCCTTGCGCTTAAGGAGCCCCTTCGCCTCGTGCTTGAGTTGAGGCCTGGCCTGGGCGCTGGGGCCGCCGC
GTGCGAATCTGGTGGCACCTTCGCGCCTGTCTCGCTGCTTTCGATAAGTCTCTAGCCATTTAAAATTTTT
GATGACCTGCTGCGACGCTTTTTTTCTGGCAAGATAGTCTTGTAAATGCGGGCCAAGATCTGCACACTGG
TATTTCGGTTTTTGGGGCCGCGGGCGGCGACGGGGCCCGTGCGTCCCAGCGCACATGTTCGGCGAGGCGG
GGCCTGCGAGCGCGGCCACCGAGAATCGGACGGGGGTAGTCTCAAGCTGGCCGGCCTGCTCTGGTGCCTG
GCCTCGCGCCGCCGTGTATCGCCCCGCCCTGGGCGGCAAGGCTGGCCCGGTCGGCACCAGTTGCGTGAGC
GGAAAGATGGCCGCTTCCCGGCCCTGCTGCAGGGAGCTCAAAATGGAGGACGCGGCGCTCGGGAGAGCGG
GCGGGTGAGTCACCCACACAAAGGAAAAGGGCCTTTCCGTCCTCAGCCGTCGCTTCATGTGACTCCACGG
AGTACCGGGCGCCGTCCAGGCACCTCGATTAGTTCTCGAGCTTTTGGAGTACGTCGTCTTTAGGTTGGGG
GGAGGGGTTTTATGCGATGGAGTTTCCCCACACTGAGTGGGTGGAGACTGAAGTTAGGCCAGCTTGGCAC
TTGATGTAATTCTCCTTGGAATTTGCCCTTTTTGAGTTTGGATCTTGGTTCATTCTCAAGCCTCAGACAG
TGGTTCAAAGTTTTTTTCTTCCATTTCAGGTGTCGTGAGGCTAGCACCGCCACCATGCCCTGCTGTAGTC
ACAGGAGGTGTAGAGAGGACCCCGGGACATCTGAAAGCCAGGAAATGGAGGAGTGGGCTTTGCTGGATAT
TTCCCAGAGGAAACTCTACAAGGAAGTGATGCTGGAAACTTTCAGGAACCTGACCTCTGTAGGAAAAAGT
TGGAAAGACCAGAACATTGAATATGAGTACCAAAACCCCAGGAGAAACTTCAGGAGTCTCATAGAAAAGA
AAGTCAATGAAATTAAAGATGACAGTCATTGTGGAGAAACTTTTACCCAGGTTCCAGATGACAGGCTGAA
CTTCCAGGAGAAGAAAGCTTCTCCTGAAATAAAATCATGTGACAGCTTTGTGTGTGGAGAAGTTGGCCTA
GGTAACTCATCTTTTAATATGAACATCAGAGGTGACATTGGACACAAGGCCTATGAGTATCAGGAATATG
GACCGAAGCCATAGTAATGAACTAGTCCGTAACTTGAAAGTATTTCGATTTCTTGGCTTTATATATCTTG
TGGAAAGGACGATAGTTCCGTACCTCATAGAAGCGGACGCGTTAAGTCGACAATCAACCTCTGGATTACA
AAATTTGTGAAAGATTGACTGGTATTCTTAACTATGTTGCTCCTTTTACGCTATGTGGATACGCTGCTTT
AATGCCTTTGTATCATGCTATTGCTTCCCGTATGGCTTTCATTTTCTCCTCCTTGTATAAATCCTGGTTG
CTGTCTCTTTATGAGGAGTTGTGGCCCGTTGTCAGGCAACGTGGCGTGGTGTGCACTGTGTTTGCTGACG
CAACCCCCACTGGTTGGGGCATTGCCACCACCTGTCAGCTCCTTTCCGGGACTTTCGCTTTCCCCCTCCC
TATTGCCACGGCGGAACTCATCGCCGCCTGCCTTGCCCGCTGCTGGACAGGGGCTCGGCTGTTGGGCACT
GACAATTCCGTGGTGTTGTCGGGGAAATCATCGTCCTTTCCTTGGCTGCTCGCCTGTGTTGCCACCTGGA
TTCTGCGCGGGACGTCCTTCTGCTACGTCCCTTCGGCCCTCAATCCAGCGGACCTTCCTTCCCGCGGCCT
GCTGCCGGCTCTGCGGCCTCTTCCGCGTCTTCGCCTTCGCCCTCAGACGAGTCGGATCTCCCTTTGGGCC
GCCTCCCCGCGTCGACTTTAAGACCAATGACTTACAAGGCAGCTGTAGATCTTAGCCACTTTTTAAAAGA
AAAGGGGGGACTGGAAGGGCTAATTCACTCCCAACGAAGACAAGATCTGCTTTTTGCTTGTACTGGGTCT
CTCTGGTTAGACCAGATCTGAGCCTGGGAGCTCTCTGGCTAACTAGGGAACCCACTGCTTAAGCCTCAAT
AAAGCTTGCCTTGAGTGCTTCAAGTAGTGTGTGCCCGTCTGTTGTGTGACTCTGGTAACTAGAGATCCCT
CAGACCCTTTTAGTCAGTGTGGAAAATCTCTAGCAGTACGTATAGTAGTTCATGTCATCTTATTATTCAG
TATTTATAACTTGCAAAGAAATGAATATCAGAGAGTGAGAGGAACTTGTTTATTGCAGCTTATAATGGTT
ACAAATAAAGCAATAGCATCACAAATTTCACAAATAAAGCATTTTTTTCACTGCATTCTAGTTGTGGTTT
GTCCAAACTCATCAATGTATCTTATCATGTCTGGCTCTAGCTATCCCGCCCCTAACTCCGCCCATCCCGC
CCCTAACTCCGCCCAGTTCCGCCCATTCTCCGCCCCATGGCTGACTAATTTTTTTTATTTATGCAGAGGC
CGAGGCCGCCTCGGCCTCTGAGCTATTCCAGAAGTAGTGAGGAGGCTTTTTTGGAGGCCTAGGGACGTAC
CCAATTCGCCCTATAGTGAGTCGTATTACGCGCGCTCACTGGCCGTCGTTTTACAACGTCGTGACTGGGA
AAACCCTGGCGTTACCCAACTTAATCGCCTTGCAGCACATCCCCCTTTCGCCAGCTGGCGTAATAGCGAA
GAGGCCCGCACCGATCGCCCTTCCCAACAGTTGCGCAGCCTGAATGGCGAATGGG
[124 nt withheld, positions 6146-6269]
C
[91 nt withheld, positions 6271-6361]
A
[49 nt withheld, positions 6363-6411]
CCTTTGACGTTGGAGTCCACGTTCTTT
[37 nt withheld, positions 6439-6475]
ACCCTATCTCGGTCTATTCTTTTGATTTATAAGGGATTTTGCCGATTTCGGCCTATTGGTTAAAAAATGA
GCTGATTTAACAAAAATTTAACGCGAATTTTAACAAAATATTAACGCTTACAATTTAGGTGGCACTTTTC
GGGGAAATGTGCGCGGAACCCCTATTTGTTTATTTTTCTAAATACATTCAAATATGTATCCGCTCATGAG
ACAATAACCCTGATAAATGCTTCAATAATATTGAAAAAGGAAGAGTATGAGTATTCAACATTTCCGTGTC
GCCCTTATTCCCTTTTTTGCGGCATTTTGCCTTCCTGTTTTTGCTCACCCAGAAACGCTGGTGAAAGTAA
AAGATGCTGAAGATCAGTTGGGTGCACGAGTGGGTTACATCGAACTGGATCTCAACAGCGGTAAGATCCT
TGAGAGTTTTCGCCCCGAAGAACGTTTTCCAATGATGAGCACTTTTAAAGTTCTGCTATGTGGCGCGGTA
TTATCCCGTATTGACGCCGGGCAAGAGCAACTCGGTCGCCGCATACACTATTCTCAGAATGACTTGGTTG
AGTACTCACCAGTCACAGAAAAGCATCTTACGGATGGCATGACAGTAAGAGAATTATGCAGTGCTGCCAT
AACCATGAGTGATAACACTGCGGCCAACTTACTTCTGACAACGATCGGAGGACCGAAGGAGCTAACCGCT
TTTTTGCACAACATGGGGGATCATGTAACTCGCCTTGATCGTTGGGAACCGGAGCTGAATGAAGCCATAC
CAAACGACGAGCGTGACACCACGATGCCTGTAGCAATGGCAACAACGTTGCGCAAACTATTAACTGGCGA
ACTACTTACTCTAGCTTCCCGGCAACAATTAATAGACTGGATGGAGGCGGATAAAGTTGCAGGACCACTT
CTGCGCTCGGCCCTTCCGGCTGGCTGGTTTATTGCTGATAAATCTGGAGCCGGTGAGCGTGGGTCTCGCG
GTATCATTGCAGCACTGGGGCCAGATGGTAAGCCCTCCCGTATCGTAGTTATCTACACGACGGGGAGTCA
GGCAACTATGGATGAACGAAATAGACAGATCGCTGAGATAGGTGCCTCACTGATTAAGCATTGGTAACTG
TCAGACCAAGTTTACTCATATATACTTTAGATTGATTTAAAACTTCATTTTTAATTTAAAAGGATCTAGG
TGAAGATCCTTTTTGATAATCTCATGACCAAAATCCCTTAACGTGAGTTTTCGTTCCACTGAGCGTCAGA
CCCCGTAGAAAAGATCAAAGGATCTTCTTGAGATCCTTTTTTTCTGCGCGTAATCTGCTGCTTGCAAACA
AAAAAACCACCGCTACCAGCGGTGGTTTGTTTGCCGGATCAAGAGCTACCAACTCTTTTTCCGAAGGTAA
CTGGCTTCAGCAGAGCGCAGATACCAAATACTGTTCTTCTAGTGTAGCCGTAGTTAGGCCACCACTTCAA
GAACTCTGTAGCACCGCCTACATACCTCGCTCTGCTAATCCTGTTACCAGTGGCTGCTGCCAGTGGCGAT
AAGTCGTGTCTTACCGGGTTGGACTCAAGACGATAGTTACCGGATAAGGCGCAGCGGTCGGGCTGAACGG
GGGGTTCGTGCACACAGCCCAGCTTGGAGCGAACGACCTACACCGAACTGAGATACCTACAGCGTGAGCT
ATGAGAAAGCGCCACGCTTCCCGAAGGGAGAAAGGCGGACAGGTATCCGGTAAGCGGCAGGGTCGGAACA
GGAGAGCGCACGAGGGAGCTTCCAGGGGGAAACGCCTGGTATCTTTATAGTCCTGTCGGGTTTCGCCACC
TCTGACTTGAGCGTCGATTTTTGTGATGCTCGTCAGGGGGGCGGAGCCTATGGAAAAACGCCAGCAACGC
GGCCTTTTTACGGTTCCTGGCCTTTTGCTGGCCTTTTGCTCACATGTTCTTTCCTGCGTTATCCCCTGAT
TCTGTGGATAACCGTATTACCGCCTTTGAGTGAGCTGATACCGCTCGCCGCAGCCGAACGACCGAGCGCA
GCGAGTCAGTGAGCGAGGAAGCGGAAGAGCGCCCAATACGCAAACCGCCTCTCCCCGCGCGTTGGCCGAT
TCATTAATGCAGCTGGCACGACAGGTTTCCCGACTGGAAAGCGGGCAGTGAGCGCAACGCAATTAATGTG
AGTTAGCTCACTCATTAGGCACCCCAGGCTTTACACTTTATGCTTCCGGCTCGTATGTTGTGTGGAATTG
TGAGCGGATAACAATTTCACACAGGAAACAGCTATGACCATGATTACGCCAAGCGCGCAATTAACCCTCA
CTAAAGGGAACAAAAGCTGGAGCTGCAAGC
Features (pLannotate 1.2.2; 31 found; start..end, strand, type, name):
      5..231     +  promoter       RSV promoter: Rous sarcoma virus enhancer/promoter
    232..412     +  LTR            5' LTR (truncated): truncated 5' long terminal repeat (LTR) from HIV-1
    459..584     +  misc_feature   HIV-1 Ψ: packaging signal of human immunodeficiency virus type 1
    568..931     +  CDS            HIV-1 gag (fragment): gag protein from human immunodeficiency virus 1; gag
   1077..1310    +  misc_feature   RRE: The Rev response element (RRE) of HIV-1 allows for Rev-dependent mRNA export from the nucleus to the cytoplasm.
   1687..1713    +  CDS            Rev (fragment): human immunodeficiency virus 1 (HIV-1) Rev protein; rev; enhances nuclear export of unspliced and incompletely spliced viral mRNAs
   1720..1743    +  promoter       SV40 promoter (fragment): SV40 early promoter
   1744..1815    +  promoter       SV40 promoter (fragment): SV40 enhancer and early promoter
   1839..1974    +  rep_origin     SV40 ori: SV40 origin of replication
   2020..2616    +  CDS            PuroR (fragment): puromycin N-acetyltransferase; pac from Streptomyces; confers resistance to puromycin
   2665..2782    +  misc_feature   cPPT/CTS: central polypurine tract and central termination sequence of HIV-1
   2847..2913    +  CDS            small t antigen (fragment): SV40 (simian virus 40) small t antigen
   2920..4098    +  promoter       EF-1α promoter: strong constitutive promoter for human elongation factor EF-1α
   4145..4561    +  CDS            ZNF763 (fragment): ZN763_HUMAN - Experimental evidence at protein level: Swiss-Prot protein existence level 1. May be involved in transcriptional regulation. From Homo sapiens (Human).
   4577..4630    +  promoter       U6 promoter (fragment): RNA polymerase III promoter for human U6 snRNA
   4672..5260    +  misc_feature   WPRE: woodchuck hepatitis virus posttranscriptional regulatory element
   5311..5330    +  misc_feature   cPPT/CTS (fragment): central polypurine tract and central termination sequence of HIV-1
   5332..5565    +  LTR            3' LTR (ΔU3): self-inactivating 3' long terminal repeat (LTR) from HIV-1
   5643..5764    +  polyA_signal   SV40 poly(A) signal: SV40 polyadenylation signal
   5804..5939    +  rep_origin     SV40 ori: SV40 origin of replication
   5960..5978    -  promoter       T7 promoter: promoter for bacteriophage T7 RNA polymerase
   5986..6141    +  CDS            lacZα (fragment): LacZα fragment of β-galactosidase; lacZ fragment
   6146..6574    +  rep_origin     f1 ori (sequence partly withheld): f1 bacteriophage origin of replication; arrow indicates direction of (+) strand synthesis
   6627..6731    +  promoter       AmpR promoter: bla
   6732..7592    +  CDS            AmpR: β-lactamase; bla; confers resistance to ampicillin, carbenicillin, and related antibiotics
   7763..8351    +  rep_origin     ori: high-copy-number ColE1/pMB1/pBR322/pUC origin of replication
   8534..8626    +  CDS            lacI (fragment): lac repressor; lacI; The lac repressor binds to the lac operator to inhibit transcription in E. coli. This inhibition can be relieved by adding lactose or isopropyl-β-D-thiogalactopyranoside (IPTG).
   8639..8660    +  protein_bind   CAP binding site: CAP binding activates transcription in the presence of cAMP. E. coli catabolite activator protein
   8675..8705    +  promoter       lac promoter: promoter for the E. coli lac operon
   8713..8729    +  protein_bind   lac operator: The lac repressor binds to the lac operator to inhibit transcription in E. coli. This inhibition can be relieved by adding lactose or isopropyl-β-D-thiogalactopyranoside (IPTG). lac repressor encoded by lacI
   8774..8792    +  promoter       T3 promoter: promoter for bacteriophage T3 RNA polymerase
