[The description below was written by a language model from this plasmid's Addgene catalogue record and pLannotate feature annotations shown in this document.]
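Description:
TFORF2557 is a third-generation-style, self-inactivating lentiviral expression plasmid built on the pLX_TRC317 backbone and carrying the human zinc finger transcription factor ZNF69 as a synthesized open reading frame of about 550 bp. It belongs to a barcoded transcription factor ORF collection in which each construct carries a unique 24-bp barcode, so that the factor delivered to a given cell can be identified by sequencing in pooled overexpression screens, such as those aimed at directed differentiation. In bacteria the plasmid is maintained by a high-copy ColE1/pUC-type origin with ampicillin resistance; an f1 origin and remnants of a lac/T7/T3 cloning region are also present in the backbone. The depositor notes that recombination can occur during propagation, as is common for LTR-containing plasmids.

The viral genome is transcribed in packaging cells from an RSV promoter fused to a truncated HIV-1 5' LTR, followed by the Ψ packaging signal with a partial gag sequence, the Rev response element for nuclear export of the full-length RNA, and a cPPT/CTS that aids nuclear import. It ends in a ΔU3 3' LTR, which inactivates LTR promoter activity after integration, with an SV40 polyadenylation signal downstream. Inside the provirus, an SV40 early promoter drives puromycin N-acetyltransferase for selection of transduced mammalian cells, and a separate EF-1α promoter drives the ORF, with a WPRE downstream to enhance transcript stability and expression. The automated annotation labels the ORF region as a fragment of ZNF763, most likely reflecting homology among related zinc finger genes rather than a different insert. The barcode itself is not annotated in the feature table.
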