Addgene plasmid #142324: TFORF2557
Purpose: Lentiviral vector for overexpressing transcription factor ORFs with unique 24-bp barcodes. Barcodes facilitate identification of transcription factors in pooled screens.
Depositing lab: Feng Zhang. Depositing organization: Broad Institute. Publication: A transcription factor atlas of directed differentiation. Joung J, Ma S, Tay T, Geiger-Schuller KR, Kirchgatterer PC, Verdine VK, Guo B, Arias-Garcia MA, Allen WE, Singh A, Kuksenko O, Abudayyeh OO, Gootenberg JS, Fu Z, Macrae RK, Buenrostro JD, Regev A, Zhang F. Cell. 2023 Jan 5;186(1):209-229.e26. doi: 10.1016/j.cell.2022.11.026. PubMed 36608654.
Backbone
  Vector backbone: pLX_TRC317
  Backbone manufacturer: Broad Institute Genetic Perturbation Platform
  Backbone size w/o insert (bp): 8264
  Vector type: Mammalian Expression, Lentiviral
  Selectable markers: Puromycin
Growth in bacteria
  Bacterial resistance: Ampicillin, 100 μg/mL
  Growth temperature: 37°C
  Growth strain: NEB Stable
  Copy number: High Copy
Gene/Insert
  Gene/Insert name: ZNF69
  Species: H. sapiens (human)
  Insert size (bp): 551
  Entrez Gene: ZNF69 (a.k.a. Cos5, hZNF3)
  Promoter: EF1a
  Cloning method: Unknown
  Sequencing primers: 5′ GGGTGGAGACTGAAGTTAGGCCAG; 3′ CACATAGCGTAAAAGGAGCAACATAG
Terms and licenses: Academic/Nonprofit Terms; Industry Terms: Not Available to Industry
Depositor comments: NM_021915,ENST00000340180 . The transcription factor ORF portion of this plasmid was synthesized by Genewiz. Please test multiple small colonies in case of plasmid recombination. To make this collection available in a timely manner, a portion of this collection was not fully sequenced by Addgene. If an Addgene verified full plasmid sequence is not available, please contact us prior to placing an order to request the full sequence.
How to cite: TFORF2557 was a gift from Feng Zhang (Addgene plasmid # 142324 ; http://n2t.net/addgene:142324 ; RRID:Addgene_142324)
