>Addgene plasmid #142324 | TFORF2557 | depositor partial sequence | sequence record 279110 | Insert
ACCGCCACCATGCCCTGCTGTAGTCACAGGAGGTGTAGAGAGGACCCCGGGACATCTGAAAGCCAGGAAA
TGGAGGAGTGGGCTTTGCTGGATATTTCCCAGAGGAAACTCTACAAGGAAGTGATGCTGGAAACTTTCAG
GAACCTGACCTCTGTAGGAAAAAGTTGGAAAGACCAGAACATTGAATATGAGTACCAAAACCCCAGGAGA
AACTTCAGGAGTCTCATAGAAAAGAAAGTCAATGAAATTAAAGATGACAGTCATTGTGGAGAAACTTTTA
CCCAGGTTCCAGATGACAGGCTGAACTTCCAGGAGAAGAAAGCTTCTCCTGAAATAAAATCATGTGACAG
CTTTGTGTGTGGAGAAGTTGGCCTAGGTAACTCATCTTTTAATATGAACATCAGAGGTGACATTGGACAC
AAGGCCTATGAGTATCAGGAATATGGACCGAAGCCATAGTAATGAACTAGTCCGTAACTTGAAAGTATTT
CGATTTCTTGGCTTTATATATCTTGTGGAAAGGACGATAGTTCCGTACCTCATAGAAGCGG
