>Addgene plasmid #142324 | TFORF2557 | depositor partial sequence | sequence record 279111 | Barcode
TAGTTCCGTACCTCATAGAAGCGG
